Addgene plasmid #128280: pAA3
Purpose: asymmetric plasmid partitioning E. coli - target plasmid
Depositing lab: Matthew Bennett. Depositing organization: Rice University. Publication: A synthetic system for asymmetric cell division in Escherichia coli. Molinari S, Shis DL, Bhakta SP, Chappell J, Igoshin OA, Bennett MR. Nat Chem Biol. 2019 Sep;15(9):917-924. doi: 10.1038/s41589-019-0339-x. Epub 2019 Aug 12. PubMed 31406375.
Backbone
  Vector backbone: pMB1+rop
  Vector type: Bacterial Expression
Growth in bacteria
  Bacterial resistance: Chloramphenicol, 25 μg/mL
  Growth temperature: 37°C
  Growth strain: DH5alpha
  Copy number: Unknown
Gene/Insert
  Gene/Insert name: Piq - mRFP, parS
  Cloning method: Unknown
Terms and licenses: Academic/Nonprofit Terms; Industry Terms: Not Available to Industry
Depositor comments: Cloning method: Golden Gate.
How to cite: pAA3 was a gift from Matthew Bennett (Addgene plasmid # 128280 ; http://n2t.net/addgene:128280 ; RRID:Addgene_128280)
