[The description below was written by a language model from this plasmid's Addgene catalogue record and pLannotate feature annotations shown in this document.]
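Description:
pAA3 is a 3.9 kb bacterial expression plasmid that serves as the "target plasmid" in a synthetic system for asymmetric plasmid partitioning, and hence asymmetric cell division, in Escherichia coli. It is built on a pMB1 origin of replication accompanied by the rop gene, whose product restrains copy number relative to rop-less pUC-type derivatives, although the record lists the actual copy number as unknown. The pBR322-derived bom (basis of mobility) region is also present. Selection is by chloramphenicol, conferred by a cat gene under its native promoter. According to the depositor, the plasmid was assembled by Golden Gate cloning.

The payload has two parts. The first is a constitutive reporter cassette in which the lacIq promoter (Piq), a mutant lacI promoter with a single base change that increases its strength, drives mRFP1, a monomeric red fluorescent protein from Discosoma. A T7Te terminator lies downstream. The second is a parS site, named in the catalogue entry but not picked up by the automated annotation. In general, parS sequences are centromere-like DNA elements bound by cognate ParB-type proteins, so this site presumably provides the handle through which the plasmid is recognised and unevenly segregated, while red fluorescence marks the cells that retain it. The record does not state which partner protein or companion plasmids complete the system.

Several short annotated fragments (a Plasmodium protein match, intM, mbeC, an AmpR promoter piece and a partial M13 origin) are probably backbone remnants or spurious hits rather than functional elements.
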