Features (pLannotate 1.2.2; 13 found; start..end, strand, type, name):
     90..140     -  CDS            YDH2_PLAFS (fragment): Protein predicted: Swiss-Prot protein existence level 4. From Plasmodium falciparum (isolate fcm17 / Senegal).
    147..201     +  promoter       lacIq promoter (fragment): lacI (mutant); In the lacIq allele, a single base change in the promoter boosts expression of the lacI gene about 10-fold.
    281..955     +  CDS            mRFP1: mRFP1 is a basic (constitutively fluorescent) red fluorescent protein published in 2002, derived from Discosoma sp.. It is reported to be a somewhat slowly-maturing monomer with low acid sensitivity.
   1138..1165    +  terminator     T7Te terminator: phage T7 early transcription terminator
   1320..1442    +  CDS            intM (fragment): INTM_ECOLI - Also known as int. Protein inferred from homology: Swiss-Prot protein existence level 3. From Escherichia coli (strain K12).
   1446..1556    -  CDS            mbeC (fragment): MBEC_ECOLX - Experimental evidence at protein level: Swiss-Prot protein existence level 1. Required for efficient mobilization of ColE1 plasmid and is thus essential to promote the specific transfer of the plasmid during conjugation. Probably functions by inducing DNA bending, helping the MbeA relaxase to melt the DNA around the nic site and cleave the phosphodiester bond. Binds specifically double-stranded DNA (dsDNA) containing the ColE1 oriT but does not recognize the inverted repeat (IR). From Escherichia coli.
   1597..1788    +  CDS            rop: Rop protein, which maintains plasmids at low copy number; rop
   1890..2029    +  misc_feature   bom: basis of mobility region from pBR322
   2215..2803    -  rep_origin     ori: high-copy-number ColE1/pMB1/pBR322/pUC origin of replication
   2855..3511    -  CDS            cat: CAT_ECOLX - Experimental evidence at protein level: Swiss-Prot protein existence level 1. This enzyme is an effector of chloramphenicol resistance in bacteria. From Escherichia coli. This protein is used as a marker in many commonly used cloning vectors, such as pACYC184.
   3512..3609    -  promoter       cat promoter: promoter of the E. coli cat gene encoding chloramphenicol acetyltransferase
   3628..3662    -  promoter       AmpR promoter (fragment): bla
   3688..3846    -  rep_origin     M13 ori (fragment): M13 bacteriophage origin of replication; arrow indicates direction of (+) strand synthesis
>Addgene plasmid #128280 | pAA3 | addgene full sequence | sequence record 251929 | Addgene NGS Result
ACTCATCGGCGTTTCACGTGAAACACCCCCACCGCAGCTGTGAGCGGCCTGTGGACAATATTGGGGATGT
TCCACGTGAAACATCACTTGGTTTGATGACAAAAAATTAGCGCAAGAAGACAAAAATCACCTTGCGCTAA
GAGCTCGACACCATCGAATGGTGCAAAACCTTTCGCGGTATGGCATGATAGCGCCCGGAAGCATGCCACT
TAAAAAGGAGATCAACAATGAAAGCAATTTTCGTACTGAAACATCTTAATCATGCTGGGGAGGGTTTCTA
ATGGCTTCCTCCGAAGACGTTATCAAAGAGTTCATGCGTTTCAAAGTTCGTATGGAAGGTTCCGTTAACG
GTCACGAGTTCGAAATCGAAGGTGAAGGTGAAGGTCGTCCGTACGAAGGTACCCAGACCGCTAAACTGAA
AGTTACCAAAGGTGGTCCGCTGCCGTTCGCTTGGGACATCCTGTCCCCGCAGTTCCAGTACGGTTCCAAA
GCTTACGTTAAACACCCGGCTGACATCCCGGACTACCTGAAACTGTCCTTCCCGGAAGGTTTCAAATGGG
AACGTGTTATGAACTTCGAAGACGGTGGTGTTGTTACCGTTACCCAGGACTCCTCCCTGCAAGACGGTGA
GTTCATCTACAAAGTTAAACTGCGTGGTACCAACTTCCCGTCCGACGGTCCGGTTATGCAGAAAAAAACC
ATGGGTTGGGAAGCTTCCACCGAACGTATGTACCCGGAAGACGGTGCTCTGAAAGGTGAAATCAAAATGC
GTCTGAAACTGAAAGACGGTGGTCACTACGACGCTGAAGTTAAAACCACCTACATGGCTAAAAAACCGGT
TCAGCTGCCGGGTGCTTACAAAACCGACATCAAACTGGACATCACCTCCCACAACGAAGACTACACCATC
GTTGAACAGTACGAACGTGCTGAAGGTCGTCACTCCACCGGTGCTACCTCCGCAGCGAACGACGAAAATT
ACGCCCTTGCAGCGTAATAACTACGTGCTGCTGAAGTTGCCCGCAACAGAGAGTGGAACCAACCGGTGAT
ACCACGATACTATGACTGAGAGTCAACGCCATGAGCGGCCTCATTTCTTATTCTGAGTTACAACAGTCCG
CACCGCTGTCTCACACTGGCTCACCTTCGGGTGGGCCTTTCTGCGTTTATATACTAGAGAGAGAATATAA
AAAGCCAGATTATTAATCCGGCTTTTTTATTATTTCCTAGCTAGCCAACGCATATGGCAAAACGTCTGCG
ACCTGAGCAACAACATGAATGGTCTTCGGTTTCCGTGTTTCGTAAAGTCTGGAAACGCGGAAGTCAGCGC
CCTGCACCATTATGTTCCGGATCTGCATCGCAGGATGCTGCTGGCTACCCTGTGGAACACCTACATCTGT
ATTAACGAAGCGCTGGCATTGACCCTGAGTGATTTTTCTCTGGTCCCGCCGCATCCATACCGCCAGTTGT
TTACCCTCACAACGTTCCAGTAACCGGGCATGTTCATCATCAGTAACCCGTATCGTGAGCATCCTCTCTC
GTTTCATCGGTATCATTACCCCCATGAACAGAAATCCCCCTTACACGGAGGCATCAGTGACCAAACAGGA
AAAAACCGCCCTTAACATGGCCCGCTTTATCAGAAGCCAGACATTAACGCTTCTGGAGAAACTCAACGAG
CTGGACGCGGATGAACAGGCAGACATCTGTGAATCGCTTCACGACCACGCTGATGAGCTTTACCGCAGCT
GCCTCGCGCGTTTCGGTGATGACGGTGAAAACCTCTGACACATGCAGCTCCCGGAGACGGTCACAGCTTG
TCTGTAAGCGGATGCCGGGAGCAGACAAGCCCGTCAGGGCGCGTCAGCGGGTGTTGGCGGGTGTCGGGGC
GCAGCCATGACCCAGTCACGTAGCGATAGCGGAGTGTATACTGGCTTAACTATGCGGCATCAGAGCAGAT
TGTACTGAGAGTGCACCATTGCGGTGTGAAATACCGCACAGATGCGTAAGGAGAAAATACCGCATCAGGC
GCTCTTCCGCTTCCTCGCTCACTGACTCGCTGCGCTCGGTCGTTCGGCTGCGGCGAGCGGTATCAGCTCA
CTCAAAGGCGGTAATACGGTTATCCACAGAATCAGGGGATAACGCAGGAAAGAACATGTGAGCAAAAGGC
CAGCAAAAGGCCAGGAACCGTAAAAAGGCCGCGTTGCTGGCGTTTTTCCATAGGCTCCGCCCCCCTGACG
AGCATCACAAAAATCGACGCTCAAGTCAGAGGTGGCGAAACCCGACAGGACTATAAAGATACCAGGCGTT
TCCCCCTGGAAGCTCCCTCGTGCGCTCTCCTGTTCCGACCCTGCCGCTTACCGGATACCTGTCCGCCTTT
CTCCCTTCGGGAAGCGTGGCGCTTTCTCATAGCTCACGCTGTAGGTATCTCAGTTCGGTGTAGGTCGTTC
GCTCCAAGCTGGGCTGTGTGCACGAACCCCCCGTTCAGCCCGACCGCTGCGCCTTATCCGGTAACTATCG
TCTTGAGTCCAACCCGGTAAGACACGACTTATCGCCACTGGCAGCAGCCACTGGTAACAGGATTAGCAGA
GCGAGGTATGTAGGCGGTGCTACAGAGTTCTTGAAGTGGTGGCCTAACTACGGCTACACTAGAAGGACAG
TATTTGGTATCTGCGCTCTGCTGAAGCCAGTTACCTTCGGAAAAAGAGTTGGTAGCTCTTGATCCGGCAA
ACAAACCACCGCTGGTAGCGGTGGTTTTTTTGTTTGCAAGCAGCAGATTACGCGCAGAAAAAAAGGATCT
CAAGAAGATCCTTTGATCTTTTCTACGGGGTCTGACAGCTTGGTCTGACAGTTACGCCCCGCCCTGCCAC
TCATCGCAGTACTGTTGTAATTCATTAAGCATTCTGCCGACATGGAAGCCATCACAAACGGCATGATGAA
CCTGAATCGCCAGCGGCATCAGCACCTTGTCGCCTTGCGTATAATATTTGCCCATCGTGAAAACGGGGGC
GAAGAAGTTGTCCATATTGGCCACGTTTAAATCAAAACTGGTGAAACTCACCCAGGGATTGGCTGAGACG
AAAAACATATTCTCAATAAACCCTTTAGGGAAATAGGCCAGGTTTTCACCGTAACACGCCACATCTTGCG
AATATATGTGTAGAAACTGCCGGAAATCGTCGTGGTATTCACTCCAGAGCGATGAAAACGTTTCAGTTTG
CTCATGGAAAACGGTGTAACAAGGGTGAACACTATCCCATATCACCAGCTCACCGTCTTTCATTGCCATA
CGGAATTCCGGATGAGCATTCATCAGGCGGGCAAGAATGTGAATAAAGGCCGGATAAAACTTGTGCTTAT
TTTTCTTTACGGTCTTTAAAAAGGCCGTAATATCCAGCTGAACGGTCTGGTTATAGGTACATTGAGCAAC
TGACTGAAATGCCTCAAAATGTTCTTTACGATGCCATTGGGATATATCAACGGTGGTATATCCAGTGATT
TTTTTCTCCATTTTAGCTTCCTTAGCTCCTGAAAATCTCGATAACTCAAAAAATACGCCCGGTAGTGATC
TTATTTCATTATGGTGAAAGTTGGAACCTCTTACGTGCCCGATCAACTTACCAATGCTGTATTTAGAAAA
ATAAACAAATAGGGGTTCCGCGCACATTTCCCCGAAAAGTGCCACCTAAATTGTAAGCGTTAATATTTTG
TTAAAATTCGCGTTAAATTTTTGTTAAATCAGCTCATTTTTTAACCAATAGGCCGAAATCGGCAAAATCC
CTTATAAATCAAAAGAATAGACCGAGATAGGGTTGAGTGTTGTTCCAGTTTGGAACAAGAGTCCACCTCG
AGCTTTCAGGAAAATTTTTCTGTATAATAGATTCATAAATTTGAGAGAAGAG
